>Addgene plasmid #148684 | pT7-V5-SBP-C1-HseIF2b_2-333_AF | depositor full sequence | sequence record 291132 | Full Sequence
TAGTTATTAATAGTAATCAATTACGGGGTCATTAGTTCATAGCCCATATATGGAGTTCCGCGTTACATAA
CTTACGGTAAATGGCCCGCCTGGCTGACCGCCCAACGACCCCCGCCCATTGACGTCAATAATGACGTATG
TTCCCATAGTAACGCCAATAGGGACTTTCCATTGACGTCAATGGGTGGAGTATTTACGGTAAACTGCCCA
CTTGGCAGTACATCAAGTGTATCATATGCCAAGTACGCCCCCTATTGACGTCAATGACGGTAAATGGCCC
GCCTGGCATTATGCCCAGTACATGACCTTATGGGACTTTCCTACTTGGCAGTACATCTACGTATTAGTCA
TCGCTATTACCATGGTGATGCGGTTTTGGCAGTACATCAATGGGCGTGGATAGCGGTTTGACTCACGGGG
ATTTCCAAGTCTCCACCCCATTGACGTCAATGGGAGTTTGTTTTGGCACCAAAATCAACGGGACTTTCCA
AAATGTCGTAACAACTCCGCCCCATTGACGCAAATGGGCGGTAGGCGTGTACGGTGGGAGGTCTATATAA
GCAGAGCTCTCTGGCTAACTAGAGAACCCACTGCTTACTGGCTTATCGAAATTAATACGACTCACTATAG
GGAGACCCAAGCTCTAGCGCTACCGGTCGCCACCATGGGTAAGCCTATCCCTAACCCTCTCCTCGGTCTC
GATTCTACGCCCGGAAGCGGTAGCGGTACGATGGACGAGAAGACCACCGGCTGGGGGGGCGGCCACGTGG
TGGAGGGCCTGGCCGGCGAGCTGGAGCAGCTGCGGGCCAGGCTGGAGCACCACCCTCAGGGCCAGCGGGA
GCCCAGATCTCGAGCATCTGGGGACGAGATGATTTTTGATCCTACTATGAGCAAGAAGAAAAAGAAGAAG
AAGAAGCCTTTTATGTTAGATGAGGAAGGGGATACCCAAACAGAGGAAACCCAGCCTTCAGAAACAAAAG
AAGTGGAGCCAGAGCCAACTGAGGACAAGGATTTGGAAGCTGATGAAGAGGACACTAGGAAAAAAGATGC
TTCTGATGATCTAGATGACTTGAACTTCTTTAATCAAAAGAAAAAGAAGAAAAAAACTAAAAAGATATTT
GATATTGATGAAGCTGAAGAAGGTGTAAAGGATCTTAAGATTGAAAGTGATGTTCAAGAACCAACTGAAC
CAGAGGATGACCTTGACATTATGCTTGGCAATAAAAAGAAGAAAAAGAAGAATGTTAAGTTCCCAGATGA
GGATGAAATACTAGAGAAAGATGAAGCTCTAGAAGATGAAGACAACAAAAAAGATGATGGTATCTCATTC
AGTAATCAGACAGGCCCTGCTTGGGCAGGCTCAGAAAGAGACTACACATACGAGGAGCTGCTGAATCGAG
TGTTCAACATCATGAGGGAAAAGAATCCAGATATGGTTGCTGGGGAGAAAAGGAAATTTGTCATGAAACC
TCCACAAGTCGTCCGAGTAGGAACCAAGAAAACTTCTTTTGTCAACTTTACAGATATCTGTAAACTATTA
CATCGTCAGCCCAAACATCTCCTTGCATTTTTGTTGGCTGAATTGGGTACAAGTGGTTCTATAGATGGTA
ATAACCAACTTGTAATCAAAGGAAGATTCCAACAGAAACAGATAGAAAATGTCTTGAGAAGATATATCAA
GGAATATGTCACTTGTCACACATGCCGATCACCGGACACAATCCTGCAGAAGGACACACGACTCTATTTC
CTACAGTGCGAAACTTGTCATTCTAGATGTTCTGTTGCCAGTATCAAAACCGGCTTCCAGGCTGTCACGG
GCAAGCGAGCACAGCTCCGTGCCAAAGCTAACTAGGGATCCACCGGATCTAGATAACTGATCATAATCAG
CCATACCACATTTGTAGAGGTTTTACTTGCTTTAAAAAACCTCCCACACCTCCCCCTGAACCTGAAACAT
AAAATGAATGCAATTGTTGTTGTTAACTTGTTTATTGCAGCTTATAATGGTTACAAATAAAGCAATAGCA
TCACAAATTTCACAAATAAAGCATTTTTTTCACTGCATTCTAGTTGTGGTTTGTCCAAACTCATCAATGT
ATCTTAACGCGTAAATTGTAAGCGTTAATATTTTGTTAAAATTCGCGTTAAATTTTTGTTAAATCAGCTC
ATTTTTTAACCAATAGGCCGAAATCGGCAAAATCCCTTATAAATCAAAAGAATAGACCGAGATAGGGT
[37 nt withheld, positions 2239-2275]
AAAGAACGTGGACTCCAACGTCAAAGG
[49 nt withheld, positions 2303-2351]
T
[91 nt withheld, positions 2353-2443]
G
[124 nt withheld, positions 2445-2568]
CAGGTGGCACTTTTCGGGGAAATGTGCGCGGAACCCCTATTTGTTTATTTTTCTAAATACATTCAAATAT
GTATCCGCTCATGAGACAATAACCCTGATAAATGCTTCAATAATATTGAAAAAGGAAGAGTCCTGAGGCG
GAAAGAACCAGCTGTGGAATGTGTGTCAGTTAGGGTGTGGAAAGTCCCCAGGCTCCCCAGCAGGCAGAAG
TATGCAAAGCATGCATCTCAATTAGTCAGCAACCAGGTGTGGAAAGTCCCCAGGCTCCCCAGCAGGCAGA
AGTATGCAAAGCATGCATCTCAATTAGTCAGCAACCATAGTCCCGCCCCTAACTCCGCCCATCCCGCCCC
TAACTCCGCCCAGTTCCGCCCATTCTCCGCCCCATGGCTGACTAATTTTTTTTATTTATGCAGAGGCCGA
GGCCGCCTCGGCCTCTGAGCTATTCCAGAAGTAGTGAGGAGGCTTTTTTGGAGGCCTAGGCTTTTGCAAA
GATCGATCAAGAGACAGGATGAGGATCGTTTCGCATGATTGAACAAGATGGATTGCACGCAGGTTCTCCG
GCCGCTTGGGTGGAGAGGCTATTCGGCTATGACTGGGCACAACAGACAATCGGCTGCTCTGATGCCGCCG
TGTTCCGGCTGTCAGCGCAGGGGCGCCCGGTTCTTTTTGTCAAGACCGACCTGTCCGGTGCCCTGAATGA
ACTGCAAGACGAGGCAGCGCGGCTATCGTGGCTGGCCACGACGGGCGTTCCTTGCGCAGCTGTGCTCGAC
GTTGTCACTGAAGCGGGAAGGGACTGGCTGCTATTGGGCGAAGTGCCGGGGCAGGATCTCCTGTCATCTC
ACCTTGCTCCTGCCGAGAAAGTATCCATCATGGCTGATGCAATGCGGCGGCTGCATACGCTTGATCCGGC
TACCTGCCCATTCGACCACCAAGCGAAACATCGCATCGAGCGAGCACGTACTCGGATGGAAGCCGGTCTT
GTCGATCAGGATGATCTGGACGAAGAGCATCAGGGGCTCGCGCCAGCCGAACTGTTCGCCAGGCTCAAGG
CGAGCATGCCCGACGGCGAGGATCTCGTCGTGACCCATGGCGATGCCTGCTTGCCGAATATCATGGTGGA
AAATGGCCGCTTTTCTGGATTCATCGACTGTGGCCGGCTGGGTGTGGCGGACCGCTATCAGGACATAGCG
TTGGCTACCCGTGATATTGCTGAAGAGCTTGGCGGCGAATGGGCTGACCGCTTCCTCGTGCTTTACGGTA
TCGCCGCTCCCGATTCGCAGCGCATCGCCTTCTATCGCCTTCTTGACGAGTTCTTCTGAGCGGGACTCTG
GGGTTCGAAATGACCGACCAAGCGACGCCCAACCTGCCATCACGAGATTTCGATTCCACCGCCGCCTTCT
ATGAAAGGTTGGGCTTCGGAATCGTTTTCCGGGACGCCGGCTGGATGATCCTCCAGCGCGGGGATCTCAT
GCTGGAGTTCTTCGCCCACCCTAGGGGGAGGCTAACTGAAACACGGAAGGAGACAATACCGGAAGGAACC
CGCGCTATGACGGCAATAAAAAGACAGAATAAAACGCACGGTGTTGGGTCGTTTGTTCATAAACGCGGGG
TTCGGTCCCAGGGCTGGCACTCTGTCGATACCCCACCGAGACCCCATTGGGGCCAATACGCCCGCGTTTC
TTCCTTTTCCCCACCCCACCCCCCAAGTTCGGGTGAAGGCCCAGGGCTCGCAGCCAACGTCGGGGCGGCA
GGCCCTGCCATAGCCTCAGGTTACTCATATATACTTTAGATTGATTTAAAACTTCATTTTTAATTTAAAA
GGATCTAGGTGAAGATCCTTTTTGATAATCTCATGACCAAAATCCCTTAACGTGAGTTTTCGTTCCACTG
AGCGTCAGACCCCGTAGAAAAGATCAAAGGATCTTCTTGAGATCCTTTTTTTCTGCGCGTAATCTGCTGC
TTGCAAACAAAAAAACCACCGCTACCAGCGGTGGTTTGTTTGCCGGATCAAGAGCTACCAACTCTTTTTC
CGAAGGTAACTGGCTTCAGCAGAGCGCAGATACCAAATACTGTCCTTCTAGTGTAGCCGTAGTTAGGCCA
CCACTTCAAGAACTCTGTAGCACCGCCTACATACCTCGCTCTGCTAATCCTGTTACCAGTGGCTGCTGCC
AGTGGCGATAAGTCGTGTCTTACCGGGTTGGACTCAAGACGATAGTTACCGGATAAGGCGCAGCGGTCGG
GCTGAACGGGGGGTTCGTGCACACAGCCCAGCTTGGAGCGAACGACCTACACCGAACTGAGATACCTACA
GCGTGAGCTATGAGAAAGCGCCACGCTTCCCGAAGGGAGAAAGGCGGACAGGTATCCGGTAAGCGGCAGG
GTCGGAACAGGAGAGCGCACGAGGGAGCTTCCAGGGGGAAACGCCTGGTATCTTTATAGTCCTGTCGGGT
TTCGCCACCTCTGACTTGAGCGTCGATTTTTGTGATGCTCGTCAGGGGGGCGGAGCCTATGGAAAAACGC
CAGCAACGCGGCCTTTTTACGGTTCCTGGCCTTTTGCTGGCCTTTTGCTCACATGTTCTTTCCTGCGTTA
TCCCCTGATTCTGTGGATAACCGTATTACCGCCATGCAT
Features (pLannotate 1.2.2; 17 found; start..end, strand, type, name):
     61..364     +  enhancer       CMV enhancer: human cytomegalovirus immediate early enhancer
    365..568     +  promoter       CMV promoter: human cytomegalovirus (CMV) immediate early promoter
    564..597     +  LTR            5' LTR (truncated) (fragment): truncated 5' long terminal repeat (LTR) from HIV-1
    613..631     +  promoter       T7 promoter: promoter for bacteriophage T7 RNA polymerase
    668..709     +  CDS            V5 tag: epitope tag from simian virus 5
    731..844     +  CDS            SBP: streptavidin-binding peptide selected from a peptide library; binds streptavidin with nanomolar affinity (Keefe et al., 2001)
    857..1852    +  CDS            EIF2S2: IF2B_HUMAN - Also known as EIF2B. Experimental evidence at protein level: Swiss-Prot protein existence level 1. eIF-2 functions in the early steps of protein synthesis by forming a ternary complex with GTP and initiator tRNA. This complex binds to a 40S ribosomal subunit, followed by mRNA binding to form a 43S preinitiation complex. Junction of the 60S ribosomal subunit to form the 80S initiation complex is preceded by hydrolysis of the GTP bound to eIF-2 and release of an eIF-2-GDP binary complex. In order for eIF-2 to recycle and catalyze another round of initiation, the GDP bound to eIF-2 m
   1878..1962    +  CDS            large T antigen (fragment): large T antigen from SV40 (simian virus 40)
   1985..2106    +  polyA_signal   SV40 poly(A) signal: SV40 polyadenylation signal
   2140..2568    -  rep_origin     f1 ori (sequence partly withheld): f1 bacteriophage origin of replication; arrow indicates direction of (+) strand synthesis
   2595..2699    +  promoter       AmpR promoter: bla
   2701..3058    +  promoter       SV40 promoter: SV40 enhancer and early promoter
   3093..3887    +  CDS            NeoR/KanR: aminoglycoside phosphotransferase from Tn5; aph(3')-II (or nptII); confers resistance to neomycin, kanamycin, and G418 (Geneticin®)
   3908..4060    +  CDS            ble (fragment): BLE_KLEPN - Experimental evidence at protein level: Swiss-Prot protein existence level 1. Binding protein with a strong affinity to the bleomycin family of antibiotics. Binds to CL990; an antimitotic-antibiotic compound. From Klebsiella pneumoniae.
   4119..4166    +  polyA_signal   HSV TK poly(A) signal: herpes simplex virus thymidine kinase polyadenylation signal (Cole and Stacy, 1985)
   4257..4273    -  polyA_signal   bGH poly(A) signal (fragment): bovine growth hormone polyadenylation signal
   4495..5083    +  rep_origin     ori: high-copy-number ColE1/pMB1/pBR322/pUC origin of replication
