[The description below was written by a language model from this plasmid's Addgene catalogue record and pLannotate feature annotations shown in this document.]
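Description:
pT7-V5-SBP-C1-HseIF2b_2-333_AF is a 5,197-nt mammalian expression plasmid encoding human eIF2β (EIF2S2), residues 2–333, as an N-terminally tagged fusion protein. The catalogue lists the backbone as unknown. Propagation in bacteria relies on a high-copy ColE1/pUC-type origin, and an f1 origin is also present. A single Tn5 NeoR/KanR gene is preceded by both the bacterial bla promoter and the SV40 enhancer/early promoter and followed by the HSV TK polyadenylation signal. It therefore provides kanamycin selection in E. coli and could provide G418 selection in mammalian cells.

The expression cassette is driven by the CMV immediate-early enhancer and promoter. A T7 promoter lies just downstream of it, which would in principle allow transcription by T7 RNA polymerase. The reading frame begins with a V5 epitope tag, followed by the streptavidin-binding peptide (SBP) and then the EIF2S2 coding sequence, and the transcript ends at an SV40 poly(A) signal. Omitting the native initiator methionine (the insert starts at residue 2) fits this N-terminal fusion design. The V5 tag allows immunodetection, and SBP binds streptavidin with nanomolar affinity, allowing pulldown of the fusion protein and its associated partners.

eIF2β is a subunit of the eIF2 complex, which delivers initiator tRNA to the 40S ribosomal subunit during translation initiation. The record gives the purpose only as mammalian expression of this protein, and the tags suggest use in interaction or affinity-purification studies. Several short annotated fragments (HIV-1 LTR, SV40 large T antigen, ble, bGH poly(A)) are probably partial matches to backbone sequence rather than functional elements. The depositor notes that the supplied sequence may be theoretical rather than fully verified.
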