Addgene plasmid #148684: pT7-V5-SBP-C1-HseIF2b_2-333_AF
Purpose: Mammalian Expression of HseIF2b_2-333
Depositing lab: Elisa Izaurralde. Depositing organization: Max Planck Institute for Developmental Biology.
Backbone
  Vector backbone: Unknown
  Vector type: Mammalian Expression
Growth in bacteria
  Bacterial resistance: Kanamycin, 50 μg/mL
  Growth temperature: 37°C
  Growth strain: DH5alpha
  Copy number: High Copy
Gene/Insert
  Gene/Insert name: HseIF2b_2-333
  Species: H. sapiens (human)
  Entrez Gene: EIF2S2 (a.k.a. EIF2, EIF2B, EIF2beta, PPP1R67, eIF-2-beta)
  Cloning method: Unknown
Terms and licenses: Academic/Nonprofit Terms; Industry Terms: Not Available to Industry
Depositor comments: Sequence given by NCBI: NM_003908.4 (Uniprot.: P20042) Plasmids from this collection were made available to the research community and donated after the lab closed. Please note that the sequence provided by the depositing laboratory may be theoretical/predicted or based on Sanger sequencing results. There may be discrepancies between sequencing results obtained by Addgene and the depositor sequence. If an Addgene verified sequence is not available, please contact before placing your order to request that our lab fully sequence the plasmid.
How to cite: pT7-V5-SBP-C1-HseIF2b_2-333_AF was a gift from Elisa Izaurralde (Addgene plasmid # 148684 ; http://n2t.net/addgene:148684 ; RRID:Addgene_148684)
